Addgene plasmid #34935: pCS2+8CmCherry
Purpose: (Empty Backbone)
Depositing lab: Amro Hamdoun. Depositing organization: University of California, San Diego (UCSD). Publication: Localization and Substrate Selectivity of Sea Urchin Multidrug (MDR) Efflux Transporters. Gokirmak T, Campanale JP, Shipp LE, Moy GW, Tao H, Hamdoun A. J Biol Chem. 2012 Nov 2. 10.1074/jbc.M112.424879 PubMed 23124201.
Backbone
  Vector backbone: pCS2+
  Backbone manufacturer: Turner and Weintraub (1994)
  Backbone size (bp): 4095
  Modifications to backbone: Four 8bp cutter restriction enzymes (AscI, PacI, FseI, AsiSI) were introduced.
  Vector type: Mammalian Expression ; Sea urchin, zebrafish, Xenopus
  Promoter: SP6
  Tag / fusion protein: mCherry (C terminal on backbone)
Growth in bacteria
  Bacterial resistance: Ampicillin, 100 μg/mL
  Growth temperature: 37°C
  Growth strain: DH10B
  Copy number: High Copy
Terms and licenses: Academic/Nonprofit Terms; Industry Terms: Not Available to Industry
How to cite: pCS2+8CmCherry was a gift from Amro Hamdoun (Addgene plasmid # 34935 ; http://n2t.net/addgene:34935 ; RRID:Addgene_34935)
