[The description below was written by a language model from this plasmid's Addgene catalogue record and pLannotate feature annotations shown in this document.]
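Description:
pCS2+8CmCherry is an empty-backbone expression vector derived from pCS2+, built for making C-terminal mCherry fusions that can be expressed in mammalian cells or, via injected mRNA or DNA, in sea urchin, zebrafish and Xenopus embryos. It is propagated in E. coli as a high-copy plasmid using a ColE1/pUC-type origin and is selected with ampicillin through the AmpR (β-lactamase) cassette. An f1 origin is also present, along with remnants of lac operon and lacZα sequences carried over from the parental cloning vector. The sequenced record is 4,848 nt, larger than the listed 4,095 bp backbone, which fits with the addition of the mCherry coding sequence.

The expression unit runs on one strand. It starts with the simian cytomegalovirus IE94 enhancer/promoter, followed by an SP6 promoter, a cloning region, the mCherry open reading frame and an SV40 polyadenylation signal. The CMV IE94 element drives RNA polymerase II transcription when the plasmid DNA is introduced into cells or embryos. The SP6 promoter allows in vitro synthesis of mRNA that includes the SV40 poly(A) signal region, the usual route for microinjection into eggs and embryos. According to the record, the backbone was modified by introducing four 8-bp-cutter restriction sites (AscI, PacI, FseI, AsiSI), which rarely occur within inserts and so simplify cloning of long coding sequences. A gene of interest inserted in frame upstream of mCherry yields a red fluorescent fusion protein for live localisation studies. T3 and partial T7 promoters flank the far end of the cassette. The associated publication used the vector series to examine the localisation of sea urchin multidrug efflux transporters.
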