Features (pLannotate 1.2.2; 15 found; start..end, strand, type, name):
      2..94      +  CDS            lacI (fragment): lac repressor; lacI; The lac repressor binds to the lac operator to inhibit transcription in E. coli. This inhibition can be relieved by adding lactose or isopropyl-β-D-thiogalactopyranoside (IPTG).
    107..128     +  protein_bind   CAP binding site: CAP binding activates transcription in the presence of cAMP. E. coli catabolite activator protein
    143..173     +  promoter       lac promoter: promoter for the E. coli lac operon
    181..197     +  protein_bind   lac operator: The lac repressor binds to the lac operator to inhibit transcription in E. coli. This inhibition can be relieved by adding lactose or isopropyl-β-D-thiogalactopyranoside (IPTG). lac repressor encoded by lacI
    242..260     +  promoter       T3 promoter: promoter for bacteriophage T3 RNA polymerase
    373..507     +  polyA_signal   SV40 poly(A) signal: SV40 polyadenylation signal
    512..529     +  promoter       T7 promoter (fragment): promoter for bacteriophage T7 RNA polymerase
    561..1268    -  CDS            mCherry: mCherry is a basic (constitutively fluorescent) red fluorescent protein published in 2004, derived from Discosoma sp.. It is reported to be a very rapidly-maturing monomer with low acid sensitivity.
   1354..1372    -  promoter       SP6 promoter: promoter for bacteriophage SP6 RNA polymerase
   1407..2384    -  promoter       CMV IE94 promoter: enhancer/promoter region of simian cytomegalovirus major immediate early transcription unit IE94
   2391..2457    +  CDS            lacZα (fragment): LacZα fragment of β-galactosidase; lacZ fragment
   2462..2890    +  rep_origin     f1 ori (sequence partly withheld): f1 bacteriophage origin of replication; arrow indicates direction of (+) strand synthesis
   2943..3047    +  promoter       AmpR promoter: bla
   3048..3908    +  CDS            AmpR: β-lactamase; bla; confers resistance to ampicillin, carbenicillin, and related antibiotics
   4079..4667    +  rep_origin     ori: high-copy-number ColE1/pMB1/pBR322/pUC origin of replication
>Addgene plasmid #34935 | pCS2+8CmCherry | addgene full sequence | sequence record 142449 | Addgene NGS result
AGCGCCCAATACGCAAACCGCCTCTCCCCGCGCGTTGGCCGATTCATTAATGCAGCTGGCACGACAGGTT
TCCCGACTGGAAAGCGGGCAGTGAGCGCAACGCAATTAATGTGAGTTAGCTCACTCATTAGGCACCCCAG
GCTTTACACTTTATGCTCCCGGCTCGTATGTTGTGTGGAATTGTGAGCGGATAACAATTTCACACAGGAA
ACAGCTATGACCATGATTACGCCAAGCGCGCAATTAACCCTCACTAAAGGGAACAAAAGCTGGGTACCGG
GCCCAATGCATTGGCGCCGCGGCCGCGAATTAAAAAACCTCCCACACCTCCCCCTGAACCTGAAACATAA
AATGAATGCAATTGTTGTTGTTAACTTGTTTATTGCAGCTTATAATGGTTACAAATAAAGCAATAGCATC
ACAAATTTCACAAATAAAGCATTTTTTTCACTGCATTCTAGTTGTGGTTTGTCCAAACTCATCAATGTAT
CTTATCATGTCTGGATCTACGTAATACGACTCACTATAGTTCTAGAGGCTCGAGAGGCCTTGAATTCTTA
CTTGTACAGCTCGTCCATGCCGCCGGTGGAGTGGCGGCCCTCGGCGCGTTCGTACTGTTCCACGATGGTG
TAGTCCTCGTTGTGGGAGGTGATGTCCAACTTGATGTTGACGTTGTAGGCGCCGGGCAGCTGCACGGGCT
TCTTGGCCTTGTAGGTGGTCTTGACCTCAGCGTCGTAGTGGCCGCCGTCCTTCAGCTTCAGCCTCTGCTT
GATCTCGCCCTTCAGGGCGCCGTCCTCGGGGTACATCCGCTCGGAGGAGGCCTCCCAGCCCATGGTCTTC
TTCTGCATTACGGGGCCGTCGGAGGGGAAGTTGGTGCCGCGCAGCTTCACCTTGTAGATGAACTCGCCGT
CCTGCAGGGAGGAGTCCTGGGTCACGGTCACCACGCCGCCGTCCTCGAAGTTCATCACGCGCTCCCACTT
GAAGCCCTCGGGGAAGGACAGCTTCAAGTAGTCGGGGATGTCGGCGGGGTGCTTCACGTAGGCCTTGGAG
CCGTACATGAACTGAGGGGACAGGATGTCCCAGGCGAAGGGCAGGGGGCCACCCTTGGTCACCTTCAGCT
TGGCGGTCTGGGTGCCCTCGTAGGGGCGGCCCTCGCCCTCGCCCTCGATCTCGAACTCGTGGCCGTTCAC
GGAGCCCTCCATGTGCACCTTGAAGCGCATGAACTCCTTGATGATGGCCATGTTATCCTCCTCGCCCTTG
CTCACCATCAATCGATGTCCGGCGATCGCTGGCCGGCCTTTAATTAATGGCGCGCCACTAGTGGATCCTG
CAAAAAGAACAAGTAGCTTGTATTCTATAGTGTCACCTAAATCAAGCTTGCTCCGACGTCCCCAGGCAGA
ATGGCGGTTCCCTAAACGAGCATTGCTTATATAGACCTCCCATTAGGCACGCCTACCGCCCATTTACGTC
AATGGAACGCCCATTTGCGTCATTGCCCCTCCCCATTGACGTCAATGGGGATGTACTTGGCAGCCATCGC
GGGCCATTTACCGCCATTGACGTCAATGGGAGTACTGCCAATGTACCCTGGCGTACTTCCAATAGTAATG
TACTTGCCAAGTTACTATTAATAGATATTGATGTACTGCCAAGTGGGCCATTTACCGTCATTGACGTCAA
TAGGGGGCGTGAGAACGGATATGAATGGGCAATGAGCCATCCCATTGACGTCAATGGTGGGTGGTCCTAT
TGACGTCAATGGGCATTGAGCCAGGCGGGCCATTTACCGTAATTGACGTCAATGGGGGAGGCGCCATATA
CGTCAATAGGACCGCCCATATGACGTCAATAGGAAAGACCATATATAGAGACCATTGACGTCAATGGGGG
AGTGGCTATGGGCGGTATTAGGAAGCCCCATATATGGTATATGGGACCGCCCATTGGGAGGGGCTATCTA
CGTCAATAGGAAAACCCATATATGGAATACTATATGGCATAGGGCCAATACATAGTATTGAACCTGGCCA
ATAGCCATATTGGCATAGGGCCATATTGGATATTGCCTATATATTGATCCTGGCATATAGCCAATATGGC
CGCCATTATTGGCACCATGCCAATTCAATATGGCGGACTTGGCACAGGGCCAAGACCCCTCCTCAAACTT
GGCACCGTGCCAAGTAGACCCCTCCCCAGTTGGCACAGTGCCAGGTCCGCCATATTGAATTGGCATGGTG
CCAAGTCCGCCATATTGAATTGGCTGGGGTCCAGATCCACCATATTGAATTGGCACGAGTCCATATACGC
CATATTGAATTGGCACAGGTCCAGATCCACCATATTGAATTGGCATGAGTCCATATACGCCATATTGAAT
TGGCGGTCGACTGGCGTAATAGCGAAGAGGCCCGCACCGATCGCCCTTCCCAACAGTTGCGCAGCCTGAA
TGGCGAATGGG
[124 nt withheld, positions 2462-2585]
C
[91 nt withheld, positions 2587-2677]
A
[49 nt withheld, positions 2679-2727]
CCTTTGACGTTGGAGTCCACGTTCTTT
[37 nt withheld, positions 2755-2791]
ACCCTATCTCGGTCTATTCTTTTGATTTATAAGGGATTTTGCCGATTTCGGCCTATTGGTTAAAAAATGA
GCTGATTTAACAAAAATTTAACGCGAATTTTAACAAAATATTAACGCTTACAATTTAGGTGGCACTTTTC
GGGGAAATGTGCGCGGAACCCCTATTTGTTTATTTTTCTAAATACATTCAAATATGTATCCGCTCATGAG
ACAATAACCCTGATAAATGCTTCAATAATATTGAAAAAGGAAGAGTATGAGTATTCAACATTTCCGTGTC
GCCCTTATTCCCTTTTTTGCGGCATTTTGCCTTCCTGTTTTTGCTCACCCAGAAACGCTGGTGAAAGTAA
AAGATGCTGAAGATCAGTTGGGTGCACGAGTGGGTTACATCGAACTGGATCTCAACAGCGGTAAGATCCT
TGAGAGTTTTCGCCCCGAAGAACGTTTTCCAATGATGAGCACTTTTAAAGTTCTGCTATGTGGCGCGGTA
TTATCCCGTATTGACGCCGGGCAAGAGCAACTCGGTCGCCGCATACACTATTCTCAGAATGACTTGGTTG
AGTACTCACCAGTCACAGAAAAGCATCTTACGGATGGCATGACAGTAAGAGAATTATGCAGTGCTGCCAT
AACCATGAGTGATAACACTGCGGCCAACTTACTTCTGACAACGATCGGAGGACCGAAGGAGCTAACCGCT
TTTTTGCACAACATGGGGGATCATGTAACTCGCCTTGATCGTTGGGAACCGGAGCTGAATGAAGCCATAC
CAAACGACGAGCGTGACACCACGATGCCTGTAGCAATGGCAACAACGTTGCGCAAACTATTAACTGGCGA
ACTACTTACTCTAGCTTCCCGGCAACAATTAATAGACTGGATGGAGGCGGATAAAGTTGCAGGACCACTT
CTGCGCTCGGCCCTTCCGGCTGGCTGGTTTATTGCTGATAAATCTGGAGCCGGTGAGCGTGGGTCTCGCG
GTATCATTGCAGCACTGGGGCCAGATGGTAAGCCCTCCCGTATCGTAGTTATCTACACGACGGGGAGTCA
GGCAACTATGGATGAACGAAATAGACAGATCGCTGAGATAGGTGCCTCACTGATTAAGCATTGGTAACTG
TCAGACCAAGTTTACTCATATATACTTTAGATTGATTTAAAACTTCATTTTTAATTTAAAAGGATCTAGG
TGAAGATCCTTTTTGATAATCTCATGACCAAAATCCCTTAACGTGAGTTTTCGTTCCACTGAGCGTCAGA
CCCCGTAGAAAAGATCAAAGGATCTTCTTGAGATCCTTTTTTTCTGCGCGTAATCTGCTGCTTGCAAACA
AAAAAACCACCGCTACCAGCGGTGGTTTGTTTGCCGGATCAAGAGCTACCAACTCTTTTTCCGAAGGTAA
CTGGCTTCAGCAGAGCGCAGATACCAAATACTGTTCTTCTAGTGTAGCCGTAGTTAGGCCACCACTTCAA
GAACTCTGTAGCACCGCCTACATACCTCGCTCTGCTAATCCTGTTACCAGTGGCTGCTGCCAGTGGCGAT
AAGTCGTGTCTTACCGGGTTGGACTCAAGACGATAGTTACCGGATAAGGCGCAGCGGTCGGGCTGAACGG
GGGGTTCGTGCACACAGCCCAGCTTGGAGCGAACGACCTACACCGAACTGAGATACCTACAGCGTGAGCT
ATGAGAAAGCGCCACGCTTCCCGAAGGGAGAAAGGCGGACAGGTATCCGGTAAGCGGCAGGGTCGGAACA
GGAGAGCGCACGAGGGAGCTTCCAGGGGGAAACGCCTGGTATCTTTATAGTCCTGTCGGGTTTCGCCACC
TCTGACTTGAGCGTCGATTTTTGTGATGCTCGTCAGGGGGGCGGAGCCTATGGAAAAACGCCAGCAACGC
GGCCTTTTTACGGTTCCTGGCCTTTTGCTGGCCTTTTGCTCACATGTTCTTTCCTGCGTTATCCCCTGAT
TCTGTGGATAACCGTATTACCGCCTTTGAGTGAGCTGATACCGCTCGCCGCAGCCGAACGACCGAGCGCA
GCGAGTCAGTGAGCGAGGAAGCGGAAG
