>Addgene plasmid #34935 | pCS2+8CmCherry | depositor partial sequence | sequence record 42863 | pCS2+8CmCherry sequence 1135 bps
TTCCATTGACGTAAATGGGCGGTAGGCGTGCCTAATGGGAGGTCTATATAAGCAATGCTCGTTTAGGGAA
CCGCCATTCTGCCTGGGGACGTCGGAGCAAGCTTGATTTAGGTGACACTATAGAATACAAGCTACTTGTT
CTTTTTGCAGGATCCACTAGTGGCGCGCCATTAATTAAAGGCCGGCCAGCGATCGCCGGACATCGATTGA
TGGTGAGCAAGGGCGAGGAGGATAACATGGCCATCATCAAGGAGTTCATGCGCTTCAAGGTGCACATGGA
GGGCTCCGTGAACGGCCACGAGTTCGAGATCGAGGGCGAGGGCGAGGGCCGCCCCTACGAGGGCACCCAG
ACCGCCAAGCTGAAGGTGACCAAGGGTGGCCCCCTGCCCTTCGCCTGGGACATCCTGTCCCCTCAGTTCA
TGTACGGCTCCAAGGCCTACGTGAAGCACCCCGCCGACATCCCCGACTACTTGAAGCTGTCCTTCCCCGA
GGGCTTCAAGTGGGAGCGCGTGATGAACTTCGAGGACGGCGGCGTGGTGACCGTGACCCAGGACTCCTCC
CTGCAGGACGGCGAGTTCATCTACAAGGTGAAGCTGCGCGGCACCAACTTCCCCTCCGACGGCCCCGTAA
TGCAGAAGAAGACCATGGGCTGGGAGGCCTCCTCCGAGCGGATGTACCCCGAGGACGGCGCCCTGAAGGG
CGAGATCAAGCAGAGGCTGAAGCTGAAGGACGGCGGCCACTACGACGCTGAGGTCAAGACCACCTACAAG
GCCAAGAAGCCCGTGCAGCTGCCCGGCGCCTACAACGTCAACATCAAGTTGGACATCACCTCCCACAACG
AGGACTACACCATCGTGGAACAGTACGAACGCGCCGAGGGCCGCCACTCCACCGGCGGCATGGACGAGCT
GTACAAGTAAGAATTCAAGGCCTCTCGAGCCTCTAGAACTATAGTGAGTCGTATTACGTAGATCCAGACA
TGATAAGATACATTGATGAGTTTGGACAAACCACAACTAGAATGCAGTGAAAAAAATGCTTTATTTGTGA
AATTTGTGATGCTATTGCTTTATTTGTAACCATTATAAGCTGCAATAAACAAGTTAACAACAACAATTGC
ATTCATTTTATGTTT
