>Addgene plasmid #34935 | pCS2+8CmCherry | addgene partial sequence | sequence record 45214 | CMV_fwd
TAGGGAACCGCCATTCTGCCTGGGGACGTCGGAGCAAGCTTGATTTAGGTGACACTATAGAATACAAGCT
ACTTGTTCTTTTTGCAGGATCCACTAGTGGCGCGCCATTAATTAAAGGCCGGCCAGCGATCGCCGGACAT
CGATTGATGGTGAGCAAGGGCGAGGAGGATAACATGGCCATCATCAAGGAGTTCATGCGCTTCAAGGTGC
ACATGGAGGGCTCCGTGAACGGCCACGAGTTCGAGATCGAGGGCGAGGGCGAGGGCCGCCCCTACGAGGG
CACCCAGACCGCCAAGCTGAAGGTGACCAAGGGTGGCCCCCTGCCCTTCGCCTGGGACATCCTGTCCCCT
CAGTTCATGTACGGCTCCAAGGCCTACGTGAAGCACCCCGCCGACATCCCCGACTACTTGAAGCTGTCCT
TCCCCGAGGGCTTCAAGTGGGAGCGCGTGATGAACTTCGAGGACGGCGGCGTGGTGACCGTGACCCAGGA
CTCCTCCCTGCAGGACGGCGAGTTCATCTACAAGGTGAAGCTGCGCGGCACCAACTTCCCCTCCGACGGC
CCCGTAATGCAGAAGAAGACCATGGGCTGGGAGGCCTCCTCCGAGCGGATGTACCCCGAGGACGGCGCCC
TGAAGGGCGAGATCAAGCAGAGGCTGAAGCTGAAGGACGGCGGCCACTACGACGCTGAGGTCAAGACCAC
CTACAAGGCCAAGAAGCCCGTGCAGCTGCCCGGCGCCTACAACGTCAACATCAAGTTGGACATCACCTCC
CACAACGAGGACTACACCATCGTGGAACAGTACGAACGCGCCGAGGGCCGCCACTCCACCGGCGGCATGG
ACGAGCTGTACAAGTAAGAATTCAAGGCCT
