>Addgene plasmid #34935 | pCS2+8CmCherry | addgene partial sequence | sequence record 45350 | ebv-rev 5'-GTGGTTTGTCCAAACTCATC-3'
GTTCTAGAGGCTCGAGAGGCCTTGAATTCTTACTTGTACAGCTCGTCCATGCCGCCGGTGGAGTGGCGGC
CCTCGGCGCGTTCGTACTGTTCCACGATGGTGTAGTCCTCGTTGTGGGAGGTGATGTCCAACTTGATGTT
GACGTTGTAGGCGCCGGGCAGCTGCACGGGCTTCTTGGCCTTGTAGGTGGTCTTGACCTCAGCGTCGTAG
TGGCCGCCGTCCTTCAGCTTCAGCCTCTGCTTGATCTCGCCCTTCAGGGCGCCGTCCTCGGGGTACATCC
GCTCGGAGGAGGCCTCCCAGCCCATGGTCTTCTTCTGCATTACGGGGCCGTCGGAGGGGAAGTTGGTGCC
GCGCAGCTTCACCTTGTAGATGAACTCGCCGTCCTGCAGGGAGGAGTCCTGGGTCACGGTCACCACGCCG
CCGTCCTCGAAGTTCATCACGCGCTCCCACTTGAAGCCCTCGGGGAAGGACAGCTTCAAGTAGTCGGGGA
TGTCGGCGGGGTGCTTCACGTAGGCCTTGGAGCCGTACATGAACTGAGGGGACAGGATGTCCCAGGCGAA
GGGCAGGGGGCCACCCTTGGTCACCTTCAGCTTGGCGGTCTGGGTGCCCTCGTAGGGGCGGCCCTCGCCC
TCGCCCTCGATCTCGAACTCGTGGCCGTTCACGGAGCCCTCCATGTGCACCTTGAAGCGCATGAACTCCT
TGATGATGGCCATGTTATCC
